>Addgene plasmid #100706 | AAEL007584-Cas9 | addgene full sequence | sequence record 193543 | Addgene NGS Result
ACCTACACCGAACTGAGATACCTACAGCGTGAGCTATGAGAAAGCGCCACGCTTCCCGAAGGGAGAAAGG
CGGACAGGTATCCGGTAAGCGGCAGGGTCGGAACAGGAGAGCGCACGAGGGAGCTTCCAGGGGGAAACGC
CTGGTATCTTTATAGTCCTGTCGGGTTTCGCCACCTCTGACTTGAGCGTCGATTTTTGTGATGCTCGTCA
GGGGGGCGGAGCCTATGGAAAAACGCCAGCAACGCGGCCTTTTTACGGTTCCTGGCCTTTTGCTGGCCTT
TTGCTCACATGTTCTTTCCTGCGTTATCCCCTGATTCTGTGGATAACCGTATTACCGCCTTTGAGTGAGC
TGATACCGCTCGCCGCAGCCGAACGACCGAGCGCAGCGAGTCAGTGAGCGAGGAAGCGGAAGAGCGCCCA
ATACGCAAACCGCCTCTCCCCGCGCGTTGGCCGATTCATTAATGCAGCTGGCACGACAGGTTTCCCGACT
GGAAAGCGGGCAGTGAGCGCAACGCAATTAATGTGAGTTAGCTCACTCATTAGGCACCCCAGGCTTTACA
CTTTATGCTTCCGGCTCGTATGTTGTGTGGAATTGTGAGCGGATAACAATTTCACACAGGAAACAGCTAT
GACATGATTACGAATTCGAGCTCGGTACCCGGGGATCCTCTAGAGTCGACGCTCGCGCGACTTGGTTTGC
CATTCTTTAGCGCGCGTCGCGTCACACAGCTTGGCCACAATGTGGTTTTTGTCAAACGAAGATTCTATGA
CGTGTTTAAAGTTTAGGTCGAGTAAAGCGCAAATCTTTTTTAACCCTAGAAAGATAGTCTGCGTAAAATT
GACGCATGCATTCTTGAAATATTGCTCTCTCTTTCTAAATAGCGCGAATCCGTCGCTGTGCATTTAGGAC
ATCTCAGTCGCCGCTTGGAGCTCCCGTGAGGCGTGCTTGTCAATGCGGTAAGTGTCACTGATTTTGAACT
ATAACGACCGCGTGAGTCAAAATGACGCATGATTATCTTTTACGTGACTTTTAAGATTTAACTCATACGA
TAATTATATTGTTATTTCATGTTCTACTTACGTGATAACTTATTATATATATATTTTCTTGTTATAGATA
TCGTGACTAATATATAATAAAATGGGTAGTTCTTTAGACGATGAGCATATCCTCTCTGCTCTTCTGCAAA
GCGATGACGAGCTTGTTGGTGAGGATTCTGACAGTGAAATATCAGATCACGTAAGTGAAGATGACGTCCA
GAGCGATACAGAAGAAGCGTTTATAGATGAGGTACATGAAGTGCAGCCAACGTCAAGCGGTAGTGAAATA
TTAGACGAACAAAATGTTATTGAACAACCAGGTTCTTCATTGGCTTCTAACAGAATCTTGACCTTGCCAC
AGAGGACTATTAGAGGTAAGAATAAACATTGTTGGTCAACTTCAAAGTCCACGAGGCGTAGCCGAGTCTC
TGCACTGAACATTGTCAGATCCGAGATCGGCCGGCCTAGAAGCTTTAAGATACATTGATGAGTTTGGACA
AACCACAACTAGAATGCAGTGAAAAAAATGCTTTATTTGTGAAATTTGTGATGCTATTGCTTTATTTGTA
ACCATTATAAGCTGCAATAAACAAGTTAACAACAACAATTGCATTCATTTTATGTTTCAGGTTCAGGGGG
AGGTGTGGGAGGTTTTTTAAAGCAAGTAAAACCTCTACAAATGTGGTATGGCTGATTATGATCTAGAGTC
CTACAGGAACAGGTGGTGGCGGCCCTCGGTGCGCTCGTACTGCTCCACGATGGTGTAGTCCTCGTTGTGG
GAGGTGATGTCCAGCTTGGAGTCCACGTAGTAGTAGCCGGGCAGCTGCACGGGCTTCTTGGCCATGTAGA
TGGACTTGAACTCCACCAGGTAGTGGCCGCCGTCCTTCAGCTTCAGGGCCTTGTGGATCTCGCCCTTCAG
CACGCCGTCGCGGGGGTACAGGCGCTCGGTGGAGGCCTCCCAGCCCATGGTCTTCTTCTGCATTACGGGG
CCGTCGGAGGGGAAGTTCACGCCGATGAACTTCACCTTGTAGATGAAGCAGCCGTCCTGCAGGGAGGAGT
CCTGGGTCACGGTCACCACGCCGCCGTCCTCGAAGTTCATCACGCGCTCCCACTTGAAGCCCTCGGGGAA
GGACAGCTTCTTGTAGTCGGGGATGTCGGCGGGGTGCTTCACGTACACCTTGGAGCCGTACTGGAACTGG
GGGGACAGGATGTCCCAGGCGAAGGGCAGGGGGCCGCCCTTGGTCACCTTCAGCTTCACGGTGTTGTGGC
CCTCGTAGGGGCGGCCCTCGCCCTCGCCCTCGATCTCGAACTCGTGGCCGTTCACGGTGCCCTCCATGCG
CACCTTGAAGCGCATGAACTCCTTGATGACGTTCTTGGAGGAGCGCACCATCACCAGAGACAGGTTGCGG
CGGCGGTTGGATGGCGTGGGCGCGTTGGCGTTGTTGGACCGGCTCATGTTGTGTCGCTGTAACAGATGCT
GTTCAACTGTGTTTACCAGATCGTTGCGGGCTGTATTTATAGGCGCGATAAGCGGGACGGGCGCCTCGTG
TCCGGTCACGCGCATGAGATAACGCGCGGCTGATATGGAGGCGCGTCCTGTTCCGATAAGGAGTTGCGTC
CGGCTGCGGTTAGCAACACAGGAAGCTGGCGTCCTGTCACGATAAGACAACACTCGTCCGGTCCGATAAT
GTGATTCGTACGTGACAGGACGCGACCCGATAAGGCCGGCCTACGTGACTGCCGACACGTACTTTTTTGC
ACTGCAAAAAGGTTCAATGTGTGGTAGTGTATTTGGAGCGTATACAACGGTGTAGACTATTTATGTAAAA
TAGTCTACGAAACGTAGAGTTTGTACTATGTATGGGCCCGCGTGCAAAAGCGTGTTTTTTTGCAGTGCAA
AAAAGTTGGTGGTGGGGAGGCCACCGAGTATGGGCGCGCCCCGGCCGTTAACTCGAATCGCTATCCAAGC
CAGCTCCATTGTCGGCATCGTGCTCATTCTATTGACGCTGGCAGATTTGGTTTTGGCGCTATGGGACCCG
TTCGGTTACAACAACATGTTTCCGCGCGAGTTTCCCGACGACATGTCGCGCACGTTCCTGACTGCGTACT
TTGAGAGTTTCGACAACACCACGTCCAGAGAAATCATAGAGTTTATGCCCGAGTTCTTTTCGGAAATGGT
CGAAACGGACGATGACGCCACGTTTGAATCTCTATTTCATTTATTAGATTATGTGGCATCTTTAGAAGTT
AATTCCGACGGCCAAATGTTAAACTTGGAGGAGGGTGATGAAATTGAGGATTTTGACGAATCTACTTTGG
TGGGGCAAGCGTTAGCCACTAGCTCGCTATACACTCGCATGGAGTTTATGCAGTACACGTTTAGGCAAAA
CACACTATTGTCTATGAACAAAGAAAACAACAATTTTAATCAAATAATCATGGGTTTATTTGCAACAAAC
ACAATTGTGGCGTTTACAGCATTTGTTATACACACAGAACTCATATTTTTTATATTTTTCGTAATCTTCC
TAATGATCACATTTTATTACATAATCAAAGAATCGTACGAATATTATAAAACAATTGATTTGTTATTTTA
AAAACGATTCATTCTAGTTAATTAATTACTTGTACAGCTCGTCCATGCCGAGAGTGATCCCGGCGGCGGT
CACGAACTCCAGCAGGACCATGTGATCGCGCTTCTCGTTGGGGTCTTTGCTCAGGGCGGACTGGGTGCTC
AGGTAGTGGTTGTCGGGCAGCAGCACGGGGCCGTCGCCGATGGGGGTGTTCTGCTGGTAGTGGTCGGCGA
GCTGCACGCTGCCGTCCTCGATGTTGTGGCGGATCTTGAAGTTCACCTTGATGCCGTTCTTCTGCTTGTC
GGCCATGATATAGACGTTGTGGCTGTTGTAGTTGTACTCCAGCTTGTGCCCCAGGATGTTGCCGTCCTCC
TTGAAGTCGATGCCCTTCAGCTCGATGCGGTTCACCAGGGTGTCGCCCTCGAACTTCACCTCGGCGCGGG
TCTTGTAGTTGCCGTCGTCCTTGAAGAAGATGGTGCGCTCCTGGACGTAGCCTTCGGGCATGGCGGACTT
GAAGAAGTCGTGCTGCTTCATGTGGTCGGGGTAGCGGCTGAAGCACTGCACGCCGTAGGTCAGGGTGGTC
ACGAGGGTGGGCCAGGGCACGGGCAGCTTGCTGGTGGTGCAGATGAACTTCAGGGTCAGCTTGCCGTAGG
TGGCATCGCCCTCGCCCTCGCCGGACACGCTGAACTTGTGGCCGTTTACGTCGCCGTCCAGCTCGACCAG
GATGGGCACCACCCCGGTGAACAGCTCCTCGCCCTTGCTCACCATAGGGCCGGGATTCTCCTCCACGTCA
CCGCATGTTAGAAGACTTCCTCTGCCCTCCTTTTTCTTTTTTGCCTGGCCGGCCTTTTTCGTGGCCGCCG
GCCTTTTGTCGCCTCCCAGCTGAGACAGGTCGATCCGTGTCTCGTACAGGCCGGTGATGCTCTGGTGGAT
CAGGGTGGCGTCCAGCACCTCTTTGGTGCTGGTGTACCTCTTCCGGTCGATGGTGGTGTCAAAGTACTTG
AAGGCGGCAGGGGCTCCCAGATTGGTCAGGGTAAACAGGTGGATGATATTCTCGGCCTGCTCTCTGATGG
GCTTATCCCGGTGCTTGTTGTAGGCGGACAGCACTTTGTCCAGATTAGCGTCGGCCAGGATCACTCTCTT
GGAGAACTCGCTGATCTGCTCGATGATCTCGTCCAGGTAGTGCTTGTGCTGTTCCACAAACAGCTGTTTC
TGCTCATTATCCTCGGGGGAGCCCTTCAGCTTCTCATAGTGGCTGGCCAGGTACAGGAAGTTCACATATT
TGGAGGGCAGGGCCAGTTCGTTTCCCTTCTGCAGTTCGCCGGCAGAGGCCAGCATTCTCTTCCGGCCGTT
TTCCAGCTCGAACAGGGAGTACTTAGGCAGCTTGATGATCAGGTCCTTTTTCACTTCTTTGTAGCCCTTG
GCTTCCAGAAAGTCGATGGGATTCTTCTCGAAGCTGCTTCTTTCCATGATGGTGATCCCCAGCAGCTCTT
TCACACTCTTCAGTTTCTTGGACTTGCCCTTTTCCACTTTGGCCACCACCAGCACAGAATAGGCCACGGT
GGGGCTGTCGAAGCCGCCGTACTTCTTAGGGTCCCAGTCCTTCTTTCTGGCGATCAGCTTATCGCTGTTC
CTCTTGGGCAGGATAGACTCTTTGCTGAAGCCGCCTGTCTGCACCTCGGTCTTTTTCACGATATTCACTT
GGGGCATGCTCAGCACTTTCCGCACGGTGGCAAAATCCCGGCCCTTATCCCACACGATCTCCCCGGTTTC
GCCGTTTGTCTCGATCAGAGGCCGCTTCCGGATCTCGCCGTTGGCCAGGGTAATCTCGGTCTTGAAAAAG
TTCATGATGTTGCTGTAGAAGAAGTACTTGGCGGTAGCCTTGCCGATTTCCTGCTCGCTCTTGGCGATCA
TCTTCCGCACGTCGTACACCTTGTAGTCGCCGTACACGAACTCGCTTTCCAGCTTAGGGTACTTTTTGAT
CAGGGCGGTTCCCACGACGGCGTTCAGGTAGGCGTCGTGGGCGTGGTGGTAGTTGTTGATCTCGCGCACT
TTGTAAAACTGGAAATCCTTCCGGAAATCGGACACCAGCTTGGACTTCAGGGTGATCACTTTCACTTCCC
GGATCAGCTTGTCATTCTCGTCGTACTTAGTGTTCATCCGGGAGTCCAGGATCTGTGCCACGTGCTTTGT
GATCTGCCGGGTTTCCACCAGCTGTCTCTTGATGAAGCCGGCCTTATCCAGTTCGCTCAGGCCGCCTCTC
TCGGCCTTGGTCAGATTGTCGAACTTTCTCTGGGTAATCAGCTTGGCGTTCAGCAGCTGCCGCCAGTAGT
TCTTCATCTTCTTCACGACCTCTTCGGAGGGCACGTTGTCGCTCTTGCCCCGGTTCTTGTCGCTTCTGGT
CAGCACCTTGTTGTCGATGGAGTCGTCCTTCAGAAAGCTCTGAGGCACGATATGGTCCACATCGTAGTCG
GACAGCCGGTTGATGTCCAGTTCCTGGTCCACGTACATATCCCGCCCATTCTGCAGGTAGTACAGGTACA
GCTTCTCGTTCTGCAGCTGGGTGTTTTCCACGGGGTGTTCTTTCAGGATCTGGCTGCCCAGCTCTTTGAT
GCCCTCTTCGATCCGCTTCATTCTCTCGCGGCTGTTCTTCTGTCCCTTCTGGGTGGTCTGGTTCTCTCTG
GCCATTTCGATCACGATGTTCTCGGGCTTGTGCCGGCCCATCACTTTCACGAGCTCGTCCACCACCTTCA
CTGTCTGCAGGATGCCCTTCTTAATGGCGGGGCTGCCGGCCAGATTGGCAATGTGCTCGTGCAGGCTATC
GCCCTGGCCGGACACCTGGGCTTTCTGGATGTCCTCTTTAAAGGTCAGGCTGTCGTCGTGGATCAGCTGC
ATGAAGTTTCTGTTGGCGAAGCCGTCGGACTTCAGGAAATCCAGGATTGTCTTGCCGGACTGCTTGTCCC
GGATGCCGTTGATCAGCTTCCGGCTCAGCCTGCCCCAGCCGGTGTATCTCCGCCGCTTCAGCTGCTTCAT
CACTTTGTCGTCGAACAGGTGGGCATAGGTTTTCAGCCGTTCCTCGATCATCTCTCTGTCCTCAAACAGT
GTCAGGGTCAGCACGATATCTTCCAGAATGTCCTCGTTTTCCTCATTGTCCAGGAAGTCCTTGTCCTTGA
TAATTTTCAGCAGATCGTGGTATGTGCCCAGGGAGGCGTTGAACCGATCTTCCACGCCGGAGATTTCCAC
GGAGTCGAAGCACTCGATTTTCTTGAAGTAGTCCTCTTTCAGCTGCTTCACGGTCACTTTCCGGTTGGTC
TTGAACAGCAGGTCCACGATGGCCTTTTTCTGCTCGCCGCTCAGGAAGGCGGGCTTTCTCATTCCCTCGG
TCACGTATTTCACTTTGGTCAGCTCGTTATACACGGTGAAGTACTCGTACAGCAGGCTGTGCTTGGGCAG
CACCTTCTCGTTGGGCAGGTTCTTATCGAAGTTGGTCATCCGCTCGATGAAGCTCTGGGCGGAAGCGCCC
TTGTCCACCACTTCCTCGAAGTTCCAGGGGGTGATGGTTTCCTCGCTCTTTCTGGTCATCCAGGCGAATC
TGCTGTTTCCCCTGGCCAGAGGGCCCACGTAGTAGGGGATGCGGAAGGTCAGGATCTTCTCGATCTTTTC
CCGGTTGTCCTTCAGGAATGGGTAAAAATCTTCCTGCCGCCGCAGAATGGCGTGCAGCTCTCCCAGGTGG
ATCTGGTGGGGGATGCTGCCGTTGTCGAAGGTCCGCTGCTTCCGCAGCAGGTCCTCTCTGTTCAGCTTCA
CGAGCAGTTCCTCGGTGCCGTCCATCTTTTCCAGGATGGGCTTGATGAACTTGTAGAACTCTTCCTGGCT
GGCTCCGCCGTCAATGTAGCCGGCGTAGCCGTTCTTGCTCTGGTCGAAGAAAATCTCTTTGTACTTCTCA
GGCAGCTGCTGCCGCACGAGAGCTTTCAGCAGGGTCAGGTCCTGGTGGTGCTCGTCGTATCTCTTGATCA
TAGAGGCGCTCAGGGGGGCCTTGGTGATCTCGGTGTTCACTCTCAGGATGTCGCTCAGCAGGATGGCGTC
GGACAGGTTCTTGGCGGCCAGAAACAGGTCGGCGTACTGGTCGCCGATCTGGGCCAGCAGGTTGTCCAGG
TCGTCGTCGTAGGTGTCCTTGCTCAGCTGCAGTTTGGCATCCTCGGCCAGGTCGAAGTTGCTCTTGAAGT
TGGGGGTCAGGCCCAGGCTCAGGGCAATCAGGTTTCCGAACAGGCCATTCTTCTTCTCGCCGGGCAGCTG
GGCGATCAGATTTTCCAGCCGTCTGCTCTTGCTCAGTCTGGCAGACAGGATGGCCTTGGCGTCCACGCCG
CTGGCGTTGATGGGGTTTTCCTCGAACAGCTGGTTGTAGGTCTGCACCAGCTGGATGAACAGCTTGTCCA
CGTCGCTGTTGTCGGGGTTCAGGTCGCCCTCGATCAGGAAGTGGCCCCGGAACTTGATCATGTGGGCCAG
GGCCAGATAGATCAGCCGCAGGTCGGCCTTGTCGGTGCTGTCCACCAGTTTCTTTCTCAGGTGGTAGATG
GTGGGGTACTTCTCGTGGTAGGCCACCTCGTCCACGATGTTGCCGAAGATGGGGTGCCGCTCGTGCTTCT
TATCCTCTTCCACCAGGAAGGACTCTTCCAGTCTGTGGAAGAAGCTGTCGTCCACCTTGGCCATCTCGTT
GCTGAAGATCTCTTGCAGATAGCAGATCCGGTTCTTCCGTCTGGTGTATCTTCTTCTGGCGGTTCTCTTC
AGCCGGGTGGCCTCGGCTGTTTCGCCGCTGTCGAACAGCAGGGCTCCGATCAGGTTCTTCTTGATGCTGT
GCCGGTCGGTGTTGCCCAGCACCTTGAATTTCTTGCTGGGCACCTTGTACTCGTCGGTGATCACGGCCCA
GCCCACAGAGTTGGTGCCGATGTCCAGGCCGATGCTGTACTTCTTGTCGGCTGCTGGGACTCCGTGGATA
CCGACCTTCCGCTTCTTCTTTGGGGCCATCTTATCGTCATCGTCTTTGTAATCAATATCATGATCCTTGT
AGTCTCCGTCGTGGTCCTTATAGTCCATCTCGAGGCTGTGATAATGCGAAAAAACATTTTTTGAATATTT
TGGTAGAAAGATAACTTAGTAAGCACTGTTTCATTGCAATTCCACTTCTGTTTTTGACTCGACTGGAGAA
TTCCAAAGCTATTCACTCCTTTTATTGAAAGACTAGGTATGAACGAAACATAGCAACGGTCTGCTGTTTT
GGTATGAAATTAGGAGAATCATAATTTGTAAGGGGAATCCATGTGATGTGGTACCTCTGAATTGTTTATA
TTTTGTCCAAAAATAAAAGATAATGGTTGATTTCTTTTCAAAGAACAACAATACGGAACACTACAAACGA
CTAGTGAATAGCTGTTGAAATCTTGTGTCTGTGCTTGGAAATCATTTGAAACAGTGCTTAAACATCTTCC
AAATAATTTAAAAATATTCCACATTCTTTTCGGAGCTTACTGTTTTATACGAGGTTCACTTCATTCAGTT
GATCCACAAATCCGACCAAAAATCACCCCAAAACGATCGAATTCTACTGACAAACCCCGGATCAACAAAC
GAATACTTAGTAGGCTGTTTCACCACTGAACTGGATGGCCGTCTTCAACGACAACCAACAGCTACCGTTT
CTAAGTGGTTCGAATGTGTGCGAACTTCACAGTTGATTACGTGTTCACAATCAATATGTGGTGACATCTC
AATTAGGCCCAACAATGACACACCAGAGCCTGCCATCCAGAAAGCGGGATCCATCTGCGGTGGGAAATTG
TCTTGCACCGATGTCCGTAGTCCATGTGAGGGGTATTAACTTTTCAACAATTGATTCCGTTTGCGTGCGT
TGAAGGAGATGAAAAAGAATTTTCTTCGCATTGGAGATGGTTCGACAATGGGACGGACTCTATAATCCAC
GTTAAGAGTCTTATGTCTCGGTCACCGCATCGGAAACGTCCACGTGGGGGTGGACGAAGTAGGCGCGCGC
GGTCGATGGTAGTTCTAGCAAGGCAATTTGTCACTTGTCAATGGTTGCTTTGATTAGGATTTTGCTCTAA
GGAAAGGCGTTGGAAGTCTGAGAAAAAAATGCGTATTCTTTGGAATAAATCACTACAAGGTGGGATATTC
AGTGCTGCCATTTTCTTTGCAAATGCCGTTTAAATATTTAATTTGTTCCATGTATTTAGTCATCCATGGG
AGAAACTTTTGGAAGAATCTCAAATGGATCATTTGACGAAATGCAGCTCTACTTCTATACTCCTCTATTT
CACCAAAAATGAAACAAAGTCCACCATGTTCCTTTCAGTTGCTCGAAATTTTATGGCACATAAGATAGCA
AAGAAAAATACAGGATACCGTGAAAAGTGTATTGCAATCTGTCAAACTTGTGTAAATACCTTTAGCAGTA
ACAAGGGCCAAAAGTTTTACTAGAAGTATGGCACCCACTCTGAGCCCGTCTACTATGTCTTTATTTCGTA
TTTGCTTACACTGCTCATTTGAATTTACAAACATTTTATGCTCCTGGTAACGCTACCATTTCAAATATAC
GAGACATTTTTCCCGAACAATATTTAAGTTGAATCCCTCTTTCACAATTCACTTAAGTTTTTGCTGTATT
TTGTCAAGACTTCTAGTGAAACTTTTGAGGATGTCTTTGTGAAACCTTTATGAGCATGAGCATGATTGAC
CGCCCGAAGTTGCTACTCTGTTATTGCAAGAACAGCTGTACTTACACAGGGAACCAACAGATGCTACTCA
GGATCAATAGCATTCTCAATGTGTAAGTACTGGTGCTCTCATTATTATCACAACGCCGGCTGCGTCCGAA
TGCAGGTCAATTTGGGAATGGGAGGGAAATGTTGACGTGTTACTTGCTTTACGGAAGCCGAGGAGTCCTC
TGCACTTCCACAAGAAAACACTGGGAGTTTGGATATGGAAAAGGATTCGTTTAGGTAAAGTTATAATTTT
TAATGAATATGTGAACATATATACGGATGATCGATACCGATAGTGCGGTTACTAAGTGAACCGGACACGA
TTCGAATTCCGTCGCTCGCCCACAAAGGAGCGTGCAACAGATTCAACGGACCAAACACTACTCAATGTCT
TTGTGAAACCTTTATGGAGGATTATTACGAGATTTCCTGTTGATATCACTTTGAATTTTGTTGGAAAATG
TTCTGGAATGTATTGCGGATAATTTTGTGAATTATTTTTTGGAAACATTCGTGAGACATTAGTGAAACTT
GTGTACATACTTCAATGAATAATTATGTGAAAATTCTATGGACACGTTTGTGGTGACTTCTGTGGCACAC
TTTGTAAAGACTTTTGTGGTGCTTTATGTGAAAACTTCTTTGGAATCCTCTGTTAAGAGTTATTTTTTTA
AAGATATCCTCGAAGACTTCTGTTAAGTTTCTATGGATGCATTCGTGGAAACTTCTTTGGGAACCTTAAT
GAAGACTTCTATGGAAGCTTTTGTGGGAGCTATTGTGTAGAGTTCCACAGAGACTTTGTAAATACTTATT
GGAAGACATATGTGGAGATTTTGTGATTATTTTCGTGAATAAATATTTGGAGCAGAACATTCTTGTGGAG
AGTTTTATAGAATCTTCTGTGGCAATTTTGTGGGACACTTTGGTGAATATAGTATATGTACTTCTGTAAT
AAAAATCTGTGGACACCTCTGCAGATGCCTGTTTCGATGAAGATTTCTGTAGAGATGAAAGAAAAAACAA
GACGATCATAGAAATTGCAACAGCGGTGTCTAAGTCGTCTACTTTGATTCCCAAGAGGTAATTGTAAAGT
CTCCAAGAGGTTCTCAAGGGGTTTTCGGAGGTTCACCAAAAGTTCCCTGAGGTTTCCTAAACATTTATTA
GTTTTACAGTATTTTTAGGGATTCCGACCATCCTTTAAAAAAAATCTATAAAGGAACATCTGAAATTTTT
AAAGATTTTTCGGCTTTTTGTTAACAGAATAACGGCAAAACATTCACGAAACTGGTTATTGCACACAAAT
TACAAAATTTAAATTCCACTTTTATGGCTGGTACGCTGATCATAAGTACCGTATTTCGGGTGAGCGGCCG
CGTCGACATGCCCGCCGTGACCGTCGAGAACCCGCTGACGCTGCCCCGCGTATCCGCACCCGCCGACGCC
GTCGCACGTCCCGTGCTCACCGTGACCACCGCGCCCAGCGGTTTCGAGGGCGAGGGCTTCCCGGTGCGCC
GCGCGTTCGCCGGGATCAACTACCGCCACCTCGACCCGTTCATCATGATGGACCAGATGGGTGAGGTGGA
GTACGCGCCCGGGGAGCCCAAGGGCACGCCCTGGCACCCGCACCGCGGCTTCGAGACCGTGACCTACATC
GTCGACCTAGGACCCCGGGCGAGCTCGAATTAACCATTGTGGGAACCGTGCGATCAAACAAACGCGAGAT
ACCGGAAGTACTGAAAAACAGTCGCTCCAGGCCAGTGGGAACATCGATGTTTTGTTTTGACGGACCCCTT
ACTCTCGTCTCATATAAACCGAAGCCAGCTAAGATGGTATACTTATTATCATCTTGTGATGAGGATGCTT
CTATCAACGAAAGTACCGGTAAACCGCAAATGGTTATGTATTATAATCAAACTAAAGGCGGAGTGGACAC
GCTAGACCAAATGTGTTCTGTGATGACCTGCAGTAGGAAGACGAATAGGTGGCCTATGGCATTATTGTAC
GGAATGATAAACATTGCCTGCATAAATTCTTTTATTATATACAGCCATAATGTCAGTAGCAAGGGAGAAA
AGGTTCAAAGTCGCAAAAAATTTATGAGAAACCTTTACATGAGCCTGACGTCATCGTTTATGCGTAAGCG
TTTAGAAGCTCCTACTTTGAAGAGATATTTGCGCGATAATATCTCTAATATTTTGCCAAATGAAGTGCCT
GGTACATCAGATGACAGTACTGAAGAGCCAGTAATGAAAAAACGTACTTACTGTACTTACTGCCCCTCTA
AAATAAGGCGAAAGGCAAATGCATCGTGCAAAAAATGCAAAAAAGTTATTTGTCGAGAGCATAATATTGA
TATGTGCCAAAGTTGTTTCTGACTGACTAATAAGTATAATTTGTTTCTATTATGTATAAGTTAAGCTAAT
TACTTATTTTATAATACAACATGACTGTTTTTAAAGTACAAAATAAGTTTATTTTTGTAAAAGAGAGAAT
GTTTAAAAGTTTTGTTACTTTATAGAAGAAATTTTGAGTTTTTGTTTTTTTTTAATAAATAAATAAACAT
AAATAAATTGTTTGTTGAATTTATTATTAGTATGTAAGTGTAAATATAATAAAACTTAATATCTATTCAA
ATTAATAAATAAACCTCGATATACAGACCGATAAAACACATGCGTCAATTTTACGCATGATTATCTTTAA
CGTACGTCACAATATGATTATCTTTCTAGGGTTAAATAATAGTTTCTAATTTTTTTATTATTCAGCCTGC
TGTCGTGAATACCGTATATCTCAACGCTGTCTGTGAGATTGTCGTATTCTAGCCTTTTTAGTTTTTCGCT
CATCGACTTGATATTGTCCGACACATTTTCGTCGATTTGCGTTTTGATCAAAGACTTGAGCAGAGACACG
TTAATCAACTGTTCAAATTGATCCATATTAACGATATCAACCCGATGCGTATATGGTGCGTAAAATATAT
TTTTTAACCCTCTTATACTTTGCACTCTGCGTTAATACGCGTTCGTGTACAGACGTAATCATGTTTTCTT
TTTTGGATAAAACTCCTACTGAGTTTGACCTCATATTAGACCCTCACAAGTTGCAAAACGTGGCATTTTT
TACCAATGAAGAATTTAAAGTTATTTTAAAAAATTTCATCACAGATTTAAAGAAGAACCAAAAATTAAAT
TATTTCAACAGTTTAATCGACCAGTTAATCAACGTGTACACAGACGCGTCGGCAAAAAACACGCAGCCCG
ACGTGTTGGCTAAAATTATTAAATCAACTTGTGTTATAGTCACGGATTTGCCGTCCAACGTGTTCCTCAA
AAAGTTGAAGACCAACAAGTTTACGGACACTATTAATTATTTGATTTTGCCCCACTTCATTTTGTGGGAT
CACAATTTTGTTATATTTTTAAACAAAGCTTGGCACTGGCCGTCGTTTTACAACGTCGTGACTGGGAAAA
CCCTGGCGTTACCCAACTTAATCGCCTTGCAGCACATCCCCCTTTCGCCAGCTGGCGTAATAGCGAAGAG
GCCCGCACCGATCGCCCTTCCCAACAGTTGCGCAGCCTGAATGGCGAATGGCGCCTGATGCGGTATTTTC
TCCTTACGCATCTGTGCGGTATTTCACACCGCATATGGTGCACTCTCAGTACAATCTGCTCTGATGCCGC
ATAGTTAAGCCAGCCCCGACACCCGCCAACACCCGCTGACGCGCCCTGACGGGCTTGTCTGCTCCCGGCA
TCCGCTTACAGACAAGCTGTGACCGTCTCCGGGAGCTGCATGTGTCAGAGGTTTTCACCGTCATCACCGA
AACGCGCGAGACGAAAGGGCCTCGTGATACGCCTATTTTTATAGGTTAATGTCATGATAATAATGGTTTC
TTAGACGTCAGGTGGCACTTTTCGGGGAAATGTGCGCGGAACCCCTATTTGTTTATTTTTCTAAATACAT
TCAAATATGTATCCGCTCATGAGACAATAACCCTGATAAATGCTTCAATAATATTGAAAAAGGAAGAGTA
TGAGTATTCAACATTTCCGTGTCGCCCTTATTCCCTTTTTTGCGGCATTTTGCCTTCCTGTTTTTGCTCA
CCCAGAAACGCTGGTGAAAGTAAAAGATGCTGAAGATCAGTTGGGTGCACGAGTGGGTTACATCGAACTG
GATCTCAACAGCGGTAAGATCCTTGAGAGTTTTCGCCCCGAAGAACGTTTTCCAATGATGAGCACTTTTA
AAGTTCTGCTATGTGGCGCGGTATTATCCCGTATTGACGCCGGGCAAGAGCAACTCGGTCGCCGCATACA
CTATTCTCAGAATGACTTGGTTGAGTACTCACCAGTCACAGAAAAGCATCTTACGGATGGCATGACAGTA
AGAGAATTATGCAGTGCTGCCATAACCATGAGTGATAACACTGCGGCCAACTTACTTCTGACAACGATCG
GAGGACCGAAGGAGCTAACCGCTTTTTTGCACAACATGGGGGATCATGTAACTCGCCTTGATCGTTGGGA
ACCGGAGCTGAATGAAGCCATACCAAACGACGAGCGTGACACCACGATGCCTGTAGCAATGGCAACAACG
TTGCGCAAACTATTAACTGGCGAACTACTTACTCTAGCTTCCCGGCAACAATTAATAGACTGGATGGAGG
CGGATAAAGTTGCAGGACCACTTCTGCGCTCGGCCCTTCCGGCTGGCTGGTTTATTGCTGATAAATCTGG
AGCCGGTGAGCGTGGGTCTCGCGGTATCATTGCAGCACTGGGGCCAGATGGTAAGCCCTCCCGTATCGTA
GTTATCTACACGACGGGGAGTCAGGCAACTATGGATGAACGAAATAGACAGATCGCTGAGATAGGTGCCT
CACTGATTAAGCATTGGTAACTGTCAGACCAAGTTTACTCATATATACTTTAGATTGATTTAAAACTTCA
TTTTTAATTTAAAAGGATCTAGGTGAAGATCCTTTTTGATAATCTCATGACCAAAATCCCTTAACGTGAG
TTTTCGTTCCACTGAGCGTCAGACCCCGTAGAAAAGATCAAAGGATCTTCTTGAGATCCTTTTTTTCTGC
GCGTAATCTGCTGCTTGCAAACAAAAAAACCACCGCTACCAGCGGTGGTTTGTTTGCCGGATCAAGAGCT
ACCAACTCTTTTTCCGAAGGTAACTGGCTTCAGCAGAGCGCAGATACCAAATACTGTTCTTCTAGTGTAG
CCGTAGTTAGGCCACCACTTCAAGAACTCTGTAGCACCGCCTACATACCTCGCTCTGCTAATCCTGTTAC
CAGTGGCTGCTGCCAGTGGCGATAAGTCGTGTCTTACCGGGTTGGACTCAAGACGATAGTTACCGGATAA
GGCGCAGCGGTCGGGCTGAACGGGGGGTTCGTGCACACAGCCCAGCTTGGAGCGAACG
Features (pLannotate 1.2.2; 25 found; start..end, strand, type, name):
    414..506     +  CDS            lacI (fragment): lac repressor; lacI; The lac repressor binds to the lac operator to inhibit transcription in E. coli. This inhibition can be relieved by adding lactose or isopropyl-β-D-thiogalactopyranoside (IPTG).
    519..540     +  protein_bind   CAP binding site: CAP binding activates transcription in the presence of cAMP. E. coli catabolite activator protein
    555..585     +  promoter       lac promoter: promoter for the E. coli lac operon
    589..611     +  protein_bind   lac operator (fragment): The lac repressor binds to the lac operator to inhibit transcription in E. coli. This inhibition can be relieved by adding lactose or isopropyl-β-D-thiogalactopyranoside (IPTG). lac repressor encoded by lacI
    642..680     +  misc_feature   MCS (fragment): pUC18/19 multiple cloning site
    673..813     -  CDS            FP (fragment): FP25_NPVAC - Experimental evidence at protein level: Swiss-Prot protein existence level 1. From Autographa californica nuclear polyhedrosis virus (AcMNPV).
   1516..1637    -  polyA_signal   SV40 poly(A) signal: SV40 polyadenylation signal
   1660..1743    -  CDS            large T antigen (fragment): large T antigen from SV40 (simian virus 40)
   1751..2431    -  CDS            DsRed1: wild-type DsRed mammalian codon-optimized
   2432..2497    -  CDS            IE2 (fragment): VIE2_NPVOP - Protein inferred from homology: Swiss-Prot protein existence level 3. RING-finger E3 ubiquitin ligase that plays an important regulatory role during the initial stages of infection. Migrates to specific nuclear foci early in infection supposely to prepare the sites for viral replication by targeting and ubiquitinating host proteins. From Orgyia pseudotsugata multicapsid polyhedrosis virus (OpMNPV).
   2511..2971    -  promoter       OpIE-2 promoter (fragment): immediate-early gene 2 from the Orgyia pseudotsugata multicapsid nucleopolyhedrovirus; strong constitutive baculovirus promoter for insect cell expression
   2874..3638    +  CDS            P74 (fragment): PIF0_NPVAC - Experimental evidence at protein level: Swiss-Prot protein existence level 1. Plays an essential role for oral infectivity of occlusion- derived virus (ODV) and functions also in host midgut attachment and fusion by binding to a specific host receptor. From Autographa californica nuclear polyhedrosis virus (AcMNPV).
   3666..4385    -  CDS            EGFP: the original enhanced GFP (Yang et al., 1996) mammalian codon-optimized
   4440..4487    -  CDS            nucleoplasmin NLS: bipartite nuclear localization signal from nucleoplasmin
   4488..6986    -  CDS            Cas9(C): C-terminal portion of Streptococcus pyogenes Cas9 (Zetsche et al., 2015)
   6987..8588    -  CDS            Cas9(N): N-terminal portion of Streptococcus pyogenes Cas9 (Zetsche et al., 2015)
  11956..12025   -  protein_bind   attB: attB site for the φC31 integrase (Groth et al., 2000) phage φC31 integrase
  13123..13326   -  CDS            FP (fragment): FP25_NPVAC - Experimental evidence at protein level: Swiss-Prot protein existence level 1. From Autographa californica nuclear polyhedrosis virus (AcMNPV).
  13353..13820   +  CDS            LEF-9 (fragment): LEF9_NPVAC - Experimental evidence at protein level: Swiss-Prot protein existence level 1. Component of the viral DNA-dependent RNA polymerase which is composed of four equimolar subunits of LEF-4, LEF-8, LEF-9, and p47. Plays an essential role in late and very late gene expression. From Autographa californica nuclear polyhedrosis virus (AcMNPV).
  13824..13978   +  CDS            lacZα (fragment): LacZα fragment of β-galactosidase; lacZ fragment
  13984..14083   -  misc_feature   bom (fragment): basis of mobility region from pBR322
  14185..14220   -  CDS            rop (fragment): Rop protein, which maintains plasmids at low copy number; rop
  14315..14419   +  promoter       AmpR promoter: bla
  14420..15280   +  CDS            AmpR: β-lactamase; bla; confers resistance to ampicillin, carbenicillin, and related antibiotics
  15451..231     +  rep_origin     ori (across the origin): high-copy-number ColE1/pMB1/pBR322/pUC origin of replication
