[The description below was written by a language model from this plasmid's Addgene catalogue record and pLannotate feature annotations shown in this document.]
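Description:
AAEL007584-Cas9 is a piggyBac transposon-based insect expression and CRISPR plasmid of roughly 15.8 kb, built to express Streptococcus pyogenes Cas9 in the mosquito Aedes aegypti. It is maintained in E. coli on a high-copy ColE1/pUC-type origin with ampicillin selection (AmpR under its own promoter). The backbone also carries pUC-derived remnants such as the lac promoter/operator, MCS and lacZα fragments. The automated annotation does not label the piggyBac terminal repeats. It does pick up fragments of baculovirus genes (FP25, LEF-9, P74), which most likely reflect viral sequence carried along with the transposon arms and 3′ regulatory regions rather than functional coding units.

The main cassette places the Cas9 coding sequence, annotated as contiguous N- and C-terminal portions, under the promoter of the Aedes aegypti gene AAEL007584. That promoter presumably lies in the large unannotated stretch upstream of Cas9. Cas9 is followed by a nucleoplasmin nuclear localization signal and then EGFP, which the catalogue lists as a C-terminal GFP tag. A short gap separates the NLS and EGFP in the table, and the record does not say whether it holds a linker or a self-cleaving peptide. A second cassette uses the constitutive baculovirus OpIE-2 promoter to drive DsRed with an SV40 polyadenylation signal, providing a red fluorescent marker for identifying transformants. The catalogue's yeast species assignment for this insert does not fit these parts. A φC31 attB site is also present and could support later integrase-mediated recombination.

The associated work concerns germline Cas9 expression for efficient genome engineering. This is consistent with using the plasmid to generate transgenic Cas9-expressing Aedes aegypti strains by piggyBac transposition.
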