Addgene plasmid #100706: AAEL007584-Cas9
Purpose: The promoter of AAEL007584 drive expression of Streptococcus pyogenes Cas9 gene in Aedes aegypti
Depositing lab: Omar Akbari. Depositing organization: University of California, Riverside. Publication: Germline Cas9 expression yields highly efficient genome engineering in a major worldwide disease vector, Aedes aegypti. Li M, Bui M, Yang T, Bowman CS, White BJ, Akbari OS. Proc Natl Acad Sci U S A. 2017 Nov 14. pii: 201711538. doi: 10.1073/pnas.1711538114. PubMed 29138316.
Backbone
  Vector backbone: PiggyBac
  Backbone size w/o insert (bp): 5246
  Total vector size (bp): 15794
  Vector type: Insect Expression, CRISPR
Growth in bacteria
  Bacterial resistance: Ampicillin, 100 μg/mL
  Growth temperature: 37°C
  Growth strain: DH5alpha
  Copy number: High Copy
Gene/Insert 1
  Gene/Insert name: AAEL007584-hspcas9-GFP
  Species: Aedes aegypti, Streptococcus pyogenes
  Insert size (bp): 8773
  Promoter: AAEL007584
  Tag / fusion protein: GFP (C terminal on insert)
  Cloning method: Gibson Cloning
  Sequencing primers: 5′ CCACAATGGTTAATTCGAGCTCGCCCGGGGTCCTAGGTCGACGATGTAGGTCACGGTCTC; 3′ AAAAGTTGGTGGTGGGGAGGCCACCGAGTATGGGCGCGCCCCGGCCGTTAACTCGAATCG
Gene/Insert 2
  Gene/Insert name: Opie2-dsRed
  Species: S. cerevisiae (budding yeast)
  Insert size (bp): 926
  Promoter: Opie2
  Tag / fusion protein: dsRED (C terminal on insert)
  Cloning method: Gibson Cloning
  Sequencing primers: 5′ GCGATTCGAGTTAACGGCCGGGgcgcgcccatactcggtggcctccccacca; 3′ AACATTGTCAGATCCGAGATCGGCCGGCCTAGAAGCTTTAAGATACATTGATGAGTTTGGAC
Terms and licenses: Academic/Nonprofit Terms; Industry Terms: Not Available to Industry
How to cite: AAEL007584-Cas9 was a gift from Omar Akbari (Addgene plasmid # 100706 ; http://n2t.net/addgene:100706 ; RRID:Addgene_100706)
